Addgene plasmid #250562: zCNNM2_375-527_pGEX-6P-1
Purpose: Bacterial expression of zebrafish CNNM2 CBS pair domain
Depositing lab: Kalle Gehring. Depositing organization: McGill University.
Backbone
  Vector backbone: pGEX-6P-1
  Vector type: Bacterial Expression
Growth in bacteria
  Bacterial resistance: Ampicillin, 100 μg/mL
  Growth temperature: 37°C
  Growth strain: DH5alpha
  Copy number: Unknown
Gene/Insert
  Gene/Insert name: CBS pair domain of zebrafish CNNM2a
  Species: D. rerio (zebrafish)
  Insert size (bp): 474
  Entrez Gene: cnnm2a (a.k.a. im:7136247, si:ch211-67n3.4)
  Tag / fusion protein: GST-tag (N terminal on insert)
Resource information
  A portion of this plasmid was derived from a plasmid made by: GenScript
Terms and licenses: Academic/Nonprofit Terms; Industry Terms: Not Available to Industry
How to cite: zCNNM2_375-527_pGEX-6P-1 was a gift from Kalle Gehring (Addgene plasmid # 250562 ; http://n2t.net/addgene:250562 ; RRID:Addgene_250562)
