[The description below was written by a language model from this plasmid's Addgene catalogue record and pLannotate feature annotations shown in this document.]
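Description:
zCNNM2_375-527_pGEX-6P-1 is a bacterial expression plasmid built on the pGEX-6P-1 backbone for producing the CBS pair domain of zebrafish (Danio rerio) CNNM2a as a glutathione S-transferase fusion protein in E. coli. The name indicates that the 474 bp insert corresponds to residues 375–527 of the protein, and part of the plasmid derives from commercially synthesised DNA. The sequenced plasmid is 5,428 nt long. It is maintained through a ColE1/pMB1-type origin of replication and selected with ampicillin via the β-lactamase (AmpR) gene and its own promoter. The catalogue lists the copy number as unknown.

Expression is driven by the tac promoter, a strong trp/lac hybrid, followed by a lac operator. The plasmid also carries lacI under the lacIq promoter, so it supplies abundant lac repressor itself, keeping transcription off until it is induced with IPTG. Downstream lies the Schistosoma japonicum GST coding sequence, joined at its C-terminal end to the CNNM2a fragment, so the tag sits at the N terminus of the insert. The automated annotation labels the insert region as a fragment of human CNNM3. This most likely reflects homology among CNNM family members rather than the true identity of the insert, which the catalogue gives as zebrafish cnnm2a. Remaining annotations (fragments of rop and bom, a lac promoter/operator with lacZα, and a yciV fragment) are backbone remnants with no role in the expression cassette.

The GST moiety permits affinity purification on glutathione resin. The record states only bacterial expression as the purpose, and recombinant protein of this kind is typically used for biochemical, binding or structural studies.
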