Features (pLannotate 1.2.2; 17 found; start..end, strand, type, name):
      6..107     -  CDS            yciV (fragment): RNAAM_ECOLI - Also known as trpH From Escherichia coli (strain K12).
    183..211     +  promoter       tac promoter: strong E. coli promoter; hybrid between the trp and lac UV5 promoters
    219..235     +  protein_bind   lac operator: The lac repressor binds to the lac operator to inhibit transcription in E. coli. This inhibition can be relieved by adding lactose or isopropyl-β-D-thiogalactopyranoside (IPTG). lac repressor encoded by lacI
    258..911     +  CDS            GST26_SCHJA: Experimental evidence at protein level: Swiss-Prot protein existence level 1. GST isoenzymes appear to play a central role in the parasite detoxification system. Other functions are also suspected including a role in increasing the solubility of haematin in the parasite gut. From Schistosoma japonicum (Blood fluke).
    888..1409    +  CDS            CNNM3 (fragment) (sequence partly withheld): CNNM3_HUMAN - Also known as ACDP3. Experimental evidence at protein level: Swiss-Prot protein existence level 1. Probable metal transporter. From Homo sapiens (Human).
   1445..1484    +  CDS            rop (fragment): Rop protein, which maintains plasmids at low copy number; rop
   1586..1626    +  misc_feature   bom (fragment): basis of mobility region from pBR322
   1731..1835    +  promoter       AmpR promoter: bla
   1836..2696    +  CDS            AmpR: β-lactamase; bla; confers resistance to ampicillin, carbenicillin, and related antibiotics
   2867..3455    +  rep_origin     ori: high-copy-number ColE1/pMB1/pBR322/pUC origin of replication
   3641..3692    -  misc_feature   bom (fragment): basis of mobility region from pBR322
   3699..3776    +  promoter       lacIq promoter: lacI (mutant); In the lacIq allele, a single base change in the promoter boosts expression of the lacI gene about 10-fold.
   3777..4859    +  CDS            lacI: lac repressor; lacI; The lac repressor binds to the lac operator to inhibit transcription in E. coli. This inhibition can be relieved by adding lactose or isopropyl-β-D-thiogalactopyranoside (IPTG).
   4872..4893    +  protein_bind   CAP binding site: CAP binding activates transcription in the presence of cAMP. E. coli catabolite activator protein
   4908..4938    +  promoter       lac promoter: promoter for the E. coli lac operon
   4946..4962    +  protein_bind   lac operator: The lac repressor binds to the lac operator to inhibit transcription in E. coli. This inhibition can be relieved by adding lactose or isopropyl-β-D-thiogalactopyranoside (IPTG). lac repressor encoded by lacI
   4982..5155    +  CDS            lacZα: LacZα fragment of β-galactosidase; lacZ fragment
>Addgene plasmid #250562 | zCNNM2_375-527_pGEX-6P-1 | addgene full sequence | sequence record 498682 | Addgene NGS Result
ACGTTATCGACTGCACGGTGCACCAATGCTTCTGGCGTCAGGCAGCCATCGGAAGCTGTGGTATGGCTGT
GCAGGTCGTAAATCACTGCATAATTCGTGTCGCTCAAGGCGCACTCCCGTTCTGGATAATGTTTTTTGCG
CCGACATCATAACGGTTCTGGCAAATATTCTGAAATGAGCTGTTGACAATTAATCATCGGCTCGTATAAT
GTGTGGAATTGTGAGCGGATAACAATTTCACACAGGAAACAGTATTCATGTCCCCTATACTAGGTTATTG
GAAAATTAAGGGCCTTGTGCAACCCACTCGACTTCTTTTGGAATATCTTGAAGAAAAATATGAAGAGCAT
TTGTATGAGCGCGATGAAGGTGATAAATGGCGAAACAAAAAGTTTGAATTGGGTTTGGAGTTTCCCAATC
TTCCTTATTATATTGATGGTGATGTTAAATTAACACAGTCTATGGCCATCATACGTTATATAGCTGACAA
GCACAACATGTTGGGTGGTTGTCCAAAAGAGCGTGCAGAGATTTCAATGCTTGAAGGAGCGGTTTTGGAT
ATTAGATACGGTGTTTCGAGAATTGCATATAGTAAAGACTTTGAAACTCTCAAAGTTGATTTTCTTAGCA
AGCTACCTGAAATGCTGAAAATGTTCGAAGATCGTTTATGTCATAAAACATATTTAAATGGTGATCATGT
AACCCATCCTGACTTCATGTTGTATGACGCTCTTGATGTTGTTTTATACATGGACCCAATGTGCCTGGAT
GCGTTCCCAAAATTAGTTTGTTTTAAAAAACGTATTGAAGCTATCCCACAAATTGATAAGTACTTGAAAT
CCAGCAAGTATATAGCATGGCCTTTGCAGGGCTGGCAAGCCACGTTTGGTGGTGGCGACCATCCTCCAAA
ATCGGATCTGGAAGTTCTGTTCCAG
[474 nt withheld, positions 936-1409]
TAACTCGAGCGGCCGCATCGTGACTGACTGACGATCTGCCTCGCGCGTTTCGGTGATGACGGTGAAAACC
TCTGACACATGCAGCTCCCGGAGACGGTCACAGCTTGTCTGTAAGCGGATGCCGGGAGCAGACAAGCCCG
TCAGGGCGCGTCAGCGGGTGTTGGCGGGTGTCGGGGCGCAGCCATGACCCAGTCACGTAGCGATAGCGGA
GTGTATAATTCTTGAAGACGAAAGGGCCTCGTGATACGCCTATTTTTATAGGTTAATGTCATGATAATAA
TGGTTTCTTAGACGTCAGGTGGCACTTTTCGGGGAAATGTGCGCGGAACCCCTATTTGTTTATTTTTCTA
AATACATTCAAATATGTATCCGCTCATGAGACAATAACCCTGATAAATGCTTCAATAATATTGAAAAAGG
AAGAGTATGAGTATTCAACATTTCCGTGTCGCCCTTATTCCCTTTTTTGCGGCATTTTGCCTTCCTGTTT
TTGCTCACCCAGAAACGCTGGTGAAAGTAAAAGATGCTGAAGATCAGTTGGGTGCACGAGTGGGTTACAT
CGAACTGGATCTCAACAGCGGTAAGATCCTTGAGAGTTTTCGCCCCGAAGAACGTTTTCCAATGATGAGC
ACTTTTAAAGTTCTGCTATGTGGCGCGGTATTATCCCGTGTTGACGCCGGGCAAGAGCAACTCGGTCGCC
GCATACACTATTCTCAGAATGACTTGGTTGAGTACTCACCAGTCACAGAAAAGCATCTTACGGATGGCAT
GACAGTAAGAGAATTATGCAGTGCTGCCATAACCATGAGTGATAACACTGCGGCCAACTTACTTCTGACA
ACGATCGGAGGACCGAAGGAGCTAACCGCTTTTTTGCACAACATGGGGGATCATGTAACTCGCCTTGATC
GTTGGGAACCGGAGCTGAATGAAGCCATACCAAACGACGAGCGTGACACCACGATGCCTGCAGCAATGGC
AACAACGTTGCGCAAACTATTAACTGGCGAACTACTTACTCTAGCTTCCCGGCAACAATTAATAGACTGG
ATGGAGGCGGATAAAGTTGCAGGACCACTTCTGCGCTCGGCCCTTCCGGCTGGCTGGTTTATTGCTGATA
AATCTGGAGCCGGTGAGCGTGGGTCTCGCGGTATCATTGCAGCACTGGGGCCAGATGGTAAGCCCTCCCG
TATCGTAGTTATCTACACGACGGGGAGTCAGGCAACTATGGATGAACGAAATAGACAGATCGCTGAGATA
GGTGCCTCACTGATTAAGCATTGGTAACTGTCAGACCAAGTTTACTCATATATACTTTAGATTGATTTAA
AACTTCATTTTTAATTTAAAAGGATCTAGGTGAAGATCCTTTTTGATAATCTCATGACCAAAATCCCTTA
ACGTGAGTTTTCGTTCCACTGAGCGTCAGACCCCGTAGAAAAGATCAAAGGATCTTCTTGAGATCCTTTT
TTTCTGCGCGTAATCTGCTGCTTGCAAACAAAAAAACCACCGCTACCAGCGGTGGTTTGTTTGCCGGATC
AAGAGCTACCAACTCTTTTTCCGAAGGTAACTGGCTTCAGCAGAGCGCAGATACCAAATACTGTCCTTCT
AGTGTAGCCGTAGTTAGGCCACCACTTCAAGAACTCTGTAGCACCGCCTACATACCTCGCTCTGCTAATC
CTGTTACCAGTGGCTGCTGCCAGTGGCGATAAGTCGTGTCTTACCGGGTTGGACTCAAGACGATAGTTAC
CGGATAAGGCGCAGCGGTCGGGCTGAACGGGGGGTTCGTGCACACAGCCCAGCTTGGAGCGAACGACCTA
CACCGAACTGAGATACCTACAGCGTGAGCTATGAGAAAGCGCCACGCTTCCCGAAGGGAGAAAGGCGGAC
AGGTATCCGGTAAGCGGCAGGGTCGGAACAGGAGAGCGCACGAGGGAGCTTCCAGGGGGAAACGCCTGGT
ATCTTTATAGTCCTGTCGGGTTTCGCCACCTCTGACTTGAGCGTCGATTTTTGTGATGCTCGTCAGGGGG
GCGGAGCCTATGGAAAAACGCCAGCAACGCGGCCTTTTTACGGTTCCTGGCCTTTTGCTGGCCTTTTGCT
CACATGTTCTTTCCTGCGTTATCCCCTGATTCTGTGGATAACCGTATTACCGCCTTTGAGTGAGCTGATA
CCGCTCGCCGCAGCCGAACGACCGAGCGCAGCGAGTCAGTGAGCGAGGAAGCGGAAGAGCGCCTGATGCG
GTATTTTCTCCTTACGCATCTGTGCGGTATTTCACACCGCATAAATTCCGACACCATCGAATGGTGCAAA
ACCTTTCGCGGTATGGCATGATAGCGCCCGGAAGAGAGTCAATTCAGGGTGGTGAATGTGAAACCAGTAA
CGTTATACGATGTCGCAGAGTATGCCGGTGTCTCTTATCAGACCGTTTCCCGCGTGGTGAACCAGGCCAG
CCACGTTTCTGCGAAAACGCGGGAAAAAGTGGAAGCGGCGATGGCGGAGCTGAATTACATTCCCAACCGC
GTGGCACAACAACTGGCGGGCAAACAGTCGTTGCTGATTGGCGTTGCCACCTCCAGTCTGGCCCTGCACG
CGCCGTCGCAAATTGTCGCGGCGATTAAATCTCGCGCCGATCAACTGGGTGCCAGCGTGGTGGTGTCGAT
GGTAGAACGAAGCGGCGTCGAAGCCTGTAAAGCGGCGGTGCACAATCTTCTCGCGCAACGCGTCAGTGGG
CTGATCATTAACTATCCGCTGGATGACCAGGATGCCATTGCTGTGGAAGCTGCCTGCACTAATGTTCCGG
CGTTATTTCTTGATGTCTCTGACCAGACACCCATCAACAGTATTATTTTCTCCCATGAAGACGGTACGCG
ACTGGGCGTGGAGCATCTGGTCGCATTGGGTCACCAGCAAATCGCGCTGTTAGCGGGCCCATTAAGTTCT
GTCTCGGCGCGTCTGCGTCTGGCTGGCTGGCATAAATATCTCACTCGCAATCAAATTCAGCCGATAGCGG
AACGGGAAGGCGACTGGAGTGCCATGTCCGGTTTTCAACAAACCATGCAAATGCTGAATGAGGGCATCGT
TCCCACTGCGATGCTGGTTGCCAACGATCAGATGGCGCTGGGCGCAATGCGCGCCATTACCGAGTCCGGG
CTGCGCGTTGGTGCGGATATCTCGGTAGTGGGATACGACGATACCGAAGACAGCTCATGTTATATCCCGC
CGTTAACCACCATCAAACAGGATTTTCGCCTGCTGGGGCAAACCAGCGTGGACCGCTTGCTGCAACTCTC
TCAGGGCCAGGCGGTGAAGGGCAATCAGCTGTTGCCCGTCTCACTGGTGAAAAGAAAAACCACCCTGGCG
CCCAATACGCAAACCGCCTCTCCCCGCGCGTTGGCCGATTCATTAATGCAGCTGGCACGACAGGTTTCCC
GACTGGAAAGCGGGCAGTGAGCGCAACGCAATTAATGTGAGTTAGCTCACTCATTAGGCACCCCAGGCTT
TACACTTTATGCTTCCGGCTCGTATGTTGTGTGAAATTGTGAGCGGATAACAATTTCACACAGGAAACAG
CTATGACCATGATTACGGATTCACTGGCCGTCGTTTTACAACGTCGTGACTGGGAAAACCCTGGCGTTAC
CCAACTTAATCGCCTTGCAGCACATCCCCCTTTCGCCAGCTGGCGTAATAGCGAAGAGGCCCGCACCGAT
CGCCCTTCCCAACAGTTGCGCAGCCTGAATGGCGAATGGCGCTTTGCCTGGTTTCCGGCACCAGAAGCGG
TGCCGGAAAGCTGGCTGGAGTGCGATCTTCCTGAGGCCGATACTGTCGTCGTCCCCTCAAACTGGCAGAT
GCACGGTTACGATGCGCCCATCTACACCAACGTGACCTATCCCATTACGGTCAATCCGCCGTTTGTTCCC
ACGGAGAATCCGACGGGTTGTTACTCGCTCACATTTAATGTTGATGAAAGCTGGCTACAGGAAGGCCAGA
CGCGAATTATTTTTGATGGCGTTGGAATT
