>Addgene plasmid #250562 | zCNNM2_375-527_pGEX-6P-1 | depositor partial sequence | sequence record 494623 | zCNNM2_375-527_pGEX-6P-1 sequence 1562 bps
NNNCCATTTNGGGTTTCCACCAACGAACCGCGAGCANACGTCGTCANTCCGATGCGGCCGCTCGAGTTA
[474 nt withheld, positions 70-543]
CTGGAACAGAACTTCCAGATCCGATTTTGGAGGATGGTCGCCACCACCAAACGTGGCTTGCCAGCCCTGC
AAAGGCCATGCTATATACTTGCTGGATTTCAAGTACTTATCAATTTGTGGGATAGCTTCAATACGTTTTT
TAAAACAAACTAATTTTGGGAACGCATCCAGGCACATTGGGTCCATGTATAAAACAACATCAAGAGCGTC
ATACAACATGAAGTCAGGATGGGTTACATGATCACCATTTAAATATGTTTTATGACATAAACGATCTTCG
AACATTTTCAGCATTTCAGGTAGCTTGCTAAGAAAATCAACTTTGAGAGNTTTCAAGTCTTTACTATATG
CAATTCTCGAAACACCGTATCTAATATCCAAAACCGCTCCTTCAAGCATTGAAATCTCTGCACGCTCTTT
TGGACAACCACCCAACATGTTGTGCTTGTCAGCTATATAACGTATGATGGCCATAGACTGTGTTAAATTA
ACATCACCATCATATAATAAGGAAGATGGGGAAACTCAAACCCATTCAACTTTTTGGTTCGCAATTATCA
CCTCATCGCGCTCTACAAATGCTCTTCTATTTTTCTCAAGAATTCCNAAAGAATCAATGGGTTGCCACAG
CCCTTATTTTTCATACCCATTAAGGGGACTGAAACGGTTCGGGGGGAATGTTTCCCTCAAATCCCACTTA
ACACCAGAATATTGCACCCCTTTCAAAATTGCGACCCTTAATGCGCCAAAATTTCCAAGGGGGCCTTGGC
CCATTATGGTTATCCCCCCCCACACTTCGGTGTTCCCAAATGGCCGCGAAAAATTAACCAAATACTGCCT
TCCCCTTCTTATGAAACCCCCCCACACCACAGGAGGGTGGGNNNCNTTGNNNCCCCCCNNNCCCCNNNNA
NNNNNNNANCCGCGAAAAAAAAAAACAATAACAAACAAAAAAATNNNNNNNNNNNNNNNNNNNNNNNNNN
NNNNNNNNNNNNNNNNNNANAAGGGTAGATAAATNTNNT
